Addgene plasmid #135845: D29_Ld_251870
Purpose: Expression of Leishmania donovani ectodomain in mammalian cells
Depositing lab: Gavin Wright. Depositing organization: Wellcome Sanger Institute. Publication: Systematic identification of genes encoding cell surface and secreted proteins that are essential for in vitro growth and infection in Leishmania donovani. Roberts AJ, Ong HB, Clare S, Brandt C, Harcourt K, Franssen SU, Cotton JA, Muller-Sienerth N, Wright GJ. PLoS Pathog. 2022 Feb 24;18(2):e1010364. doi: 10.1371/journal.ppat.1010364. eCollection 2022 Feb. PubMed 35202447.
Backbone
  Vector backbone: pTT3
  Backbone manufacturer: Yves Durocher, NRC
  Backbone size w/o insert (bp): 6132
  Vector type: Mammalian Expression
Growth in bacteria
  Bacterial resistance: Ampicillin, 100 μg/mL
  Growth temperature: 37°C
  Growth strain: DH5alpha
  Copy number: High Copy
Gene/Insert
  Gene/Insert name: hypothetical protein, conserved (alt name: LDPBK_251870)
  Species: Leishmania donovani
  Insert size (bp): 846
  Tag / fusion protein: biotinylation sequence and His tag (C terminal on insert)
  Cloning method: Unknown
Terms and licenses: Academic/Nonprofit Terms; Industry Terms: Not Available to Industry
How to cite: D29_Ld_251870 was a gift from Gavin Wright (Addgene plasmid # 135845 ; http://n2t.net/addgene:135845 ; RRID:Addgene_135845)
