[The description below was written by a language model from this plasmid's Addgene catalogue record and the feature table of its GenBank file.]
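Description:
D29_Ld_251870 is a mammalian expression plasmid built on the pTT3 backbone. It is designed to produce the extracellular domain of a Leishmania donovani protein as a soluble recombinant product in mammalian cells. The circular construct is 6,978 bp, made up of a 6,132 bp backbone and an 846 bp insert. It is maintained in E. coli through a high-copy ColE1/pUC-type origin and selected with ampicillin via the bla beta-lactamase gene and its own promoter. A remnant lac promoter, operator and CAP site region with M13 reverse priming sites is also present, carried over from the cloning vector lineage.

The insert encodes the ectodomain of a conserved hypothetical protein (LDPBK_251870). Transcription is driven by the human cytomegalovirus immediate early enhancer and promoter. A primer site annotated as lying in a synthetic intron sits downstream of the promoter, followed by a Kozak consensus for efficient translation initiation. The insert itself is not annotated in the feature table, but it evidently lies between the Kozak sequence and the annotated 6xHis tag, and a rabbit beta-globin polyadenylation signal terminates the cassette. The catalogue lists a C-terminal biotinylation sequence together with the His tag, although only the 6xHis element is annotated. Such tags generally allow nickel-affinity purification and capture of biotinylated protein on streptavidin. A stretch of over 2 kb between the poly(A) signal and the AmpR cassette carries no annotated features apart from a primer site, so its content is not stated. The plasmid belongs to a set of Leishmania ectodomain expression constructs associated with a systematic study of cell surface and secreted proteins of L. donovani.
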