LOCUS       Exported 6978 bp ds-DNA circular SYN 13-MAY-2021
DEFINITION  Expression of Leishmania donovani ectodomain in mammalian cells.
ACCESSION   .
VERSION     .
KEYWORDS    D29_Ld_251870
SOURCE      synthetic DNA construct
  ORGANISM  synthetic DNA construct
REFERENCE   1 (bases 1 to 6978)
  TITLE     Leishmania ectodomain expression plasmids
REFERENCE   2 (bases 1 to 6978)
  AUTHORS   .
  TITLE     Direct Submission
  JOURNAL   Exported May 13, 2021 from SnapGene Server 1.1.58
            http://www.snapgene.com
FEATURES             Location/Qualifiers
     source          1..6978
                     /organism="synthetic DNA construct"
                     /mol_type="other DNA"
     enhancer        1..380
                     /label=CMV enhancer
                     /note="human cytomegalovirus immediate early enhancer"
     promoter        381..584
                     /label=CMV promoter
                     /note="human cytomegalovirus (CMV) immediate early
                     promoter"
     primer_bind     535..555
                     /label=CMV-F
                     /note="Human CMV immediate early promoter, forward primer"
     primer_bind     581..605
                     /label=LNCX
                     /note="Human CMV promoter, forward primer"
     primer_bind     1086..1105
                     /label=pMT2-F
                     /note="Synthetic intron, forward primer"
     regulatory      1128..1137
                     /regulatory_class="other"
                     /note="vertebrate consensus sequence for strong initiation
                     of translation (Kozak, 1987)"
     CDS             2136..2153
                     /codon_start=1
                     /product="6xHis affinity tag"
                     /label=6xHis
                     /translation="HHHHHH"
     polyA_signal    2205..2260
                     /label=-beta-globin poly(A) signal
                     /note="rabbit beta-globin polyadenylation signal (Gil and
                     Proudfoot, 1987)"
     primer_bind     complement(2259..2278)
                     /label=rbglobpA-R
                     /note="Rabbit beta-globin polyA, reverse primer. Also
                     called rb-glob-pA-term-R"
     primer_bind     complement(4496..4514)
                     /label=pBRforEco
                     /note="pBR322 vectors, upsteam of EcoRI site, forward
                     primer"
     promoter        4582..4686
                     /gene="bla"
                     /label=AmpR promoter
     CDS             4687..5547
                     /codon_start=1
                     /gene="bla"
                     /product="beta-lactamase"
                     /label=AmpR
                     /note="confers resistance to ampicillin, carbenicillin, and
                     related antibiotics"
                     /translation="MSIQHFRVALIPFFAAFCLPVFAHPETLVKVKDAEDQLGARVGYI
                     ELDLNSGKILESFRPEERFPMMSTFKVLLCGAVLSRVDAGQEQLGRRIHYSQNDLVEYS
                     PVTEKHLTDGMTVRELCSAAITMSDNTAANLLLTTIGGPKELTAFLHNMGDHVTRLDRW
                     EPELNEAIPNDERDTTMPAAMATTLRKLLTGELLTLASRQQLIDWMEADKVAGPLLRSA
                     LPAGWFIADKSGAGERGSRGIIAALGPDGKPSRIVVIYTTGSQATMDERNRQIAEIGAS
                     LIKHW"
     primer_bind     complement(4905..4924)
                     /label=Amp-R
                     /note="Ampicillin resistance gene, reverse primer"
     rep_origin      5718..6306
                     /direction=RIGHT
                     /label=ori
                     /note="high-copy-number ColE1/pMB1/pBR322/pUC origin of
                     replication"
     primer_bind     6207..6226
                     /label=pBR322ori-F
                     /note="pBR322 origin, forward primer"
     primer_bind     6460..6477
                     /label=L4440
                     /note="L4440 vector, forward primer"
     protein_bind    6594..6615
                     /label=CAP binding site
                     /bound_moiety="E. coli catabolite activator protein"
                     /note="CAP binding activates transcription in the presence
                     of cAMP."
     promoter        6630..6660
                     /label=lac promoter
                     /note="promoter for the E. coli lac operon"
     protein_bind    6668..6684
                     /label=lac operator
                     /bound_moiety="lac repressor encoded by lacI"
                     /note="The lac repressor binds to the lac operator to
                     inhibit transcription in E. coli. This inhibition can be
                     relieved by adding lactose or
                     isopropyl-beta-D-thiogalactopyranoside (IPTG)."
     primer_bind     6673..6695
                     /label=M13/pUC Reverse
                     /note="In lacZ gene"
     primer_bind     6692..6708
                     /label=M13 rev
                     /note="common sequencing primer, one of multiple similar
                     variants"
     primer_bind     6692..6708
                     /label=M13 Reverse
                     /note="In lacZ gene. Also called M13-rev"
ORIGIN
        1 gacattgatt attgactagt tattaatagt aatcaattac ggggtcatta gttcatagcc
       61 catatatgga gttccgcgtt acataactta cggtaaatgg cccgcctggc tgaccgccca
      121 acgacccccg cccattgacg tcaataatga cgtatgttcc catagtaacg ccaataggga
      181 ctttccattg acgtcaatgg gtggagtatt tacggtaaac tgcccacttg gcagtacatc
      241 aagtgtatca tatgccaagt ccgcccccta ttgacgtcaa tgacggtaaa tggcccgcct
      301 ggcattatgc ccagtacatg accttacggg actttcctac ttggcagtac atctacgtat
      361 tagtcatcgc tattaccatg gtgatgcggt tttggcagta caccaatggg cgtggatagc
      421 ggtttgactc acggggattt ccaagtctcc accccattga cgtcaatggg agtttgtttt
      481 ggcaccaaaa tcaacgggac tttccaaaat gtcgtaataa ccccgccccg ttgacgcaaa
      541 tgggcggtag gcgtgtacgg tgggaggtct atataagcag agctcgttta gtgaaccgtc
      601 agatcctcac tctcttccgc atcgctgtct gcgagggcca gctgttgggc tcgcggttga
      661 ggacaaactc ttcgcggtct ttccagtact cttggatcgg aaacccgtcg gcctccgaac
      721 ggtactccgc caccgaggga cctgagcgag tccgcatcga ccggatcgga aaacctctcg
      781 agaaaggcgt ctaaccagtc acagtcgcaa ggtaggctga gcaccgtggc gggcggcagc
      841 gggtggcggt cggggttgtt tctggcggag gtgctgctga tgatgtaatt aaagtaggcg
      901 gtcttgagac ggcggatggt cgaggtgagg tgtggcaggc ttgagatcca gctgttgggg
      961 tgagtactcc ctctcaaaag cgggcattac ttctgcgcta agattgtcag tttccaaaaa
     1021 cgaggaggat ttgatattca cctggcccga tctggccata cacttgagtg acaatgacat
     1081 ccactttgcc tttctctcca caggtgtcca ctcccaggtc caagtttgcc accatggagt
     1141 ttcagaccca ggtactcatg tccctgctgc tctgcatgtc tggtgcggcc gccaccgccc
     1201 tgtactacta cagcgtgtac gactacgaga agcacatgag catggtgcag cggaagtaca
     1261 gcggctacga ccccctgacc gactgcgcca ccccttttgg ccagctgctg ggcgtggccg
     1321 acgatgtgcc cgcctacagc aactgcaaca ccaagttcag cagcacctac atcaactacg
     1381 tgtccctgat ggaccccatg gacaacggca gacggggcga ccccagcgag acacggatcg
     1441 tgatgaccgc ctaccggtac accgccttcg actactgcat gcggtggctc gtgtggaacc
     1501 ggggcgtgat gccccggctg gtggaaaaca ccaaccagct ctggaaaacc gtggactact
     1561 tcaaccccgc caagcccgag caggggtggt ccgccgagta catcaccaac tacgaagagg
     1621 tcacaggcat ggaagagaga aagttcaacg cccccagacg cgccgacgcc atcgtgtacc
     1681 ggatggacaa gaacaccatc cctgccggcc acattgccgt ggtggtcaag gtggaagatg
     1741 acgtggaagc cgctggcggc cctgagaagc tgaaagaact gaagaagatg cggctgcacc
     1801 ccaggcgggt gtacgtggca gagcagaatt ggaagaacca gccctggggc ggacacaact
     1861 acagccgggt gctgcagttc aagtggcgcg ctgtggccga gaaggcctac gagggctgct
     1921 acgtggaccc cgacggcctg ggcatcatcg gcgtcgtcag agtgggcaag gccatgcccc
     1981 tgagagccgc cccagacccc taccaggaag ccctggacat ggataacgac ggcgacctgg
     2041 gcgcgcccgg cagcctgcac cacatcctgg acgcccagaa gatgctgtgg aaccacaggg
     2101 acaggaacct gcctcctctg gcccctctgg gcccccacca ccatcaccac cattgagtct
     2161 agacacgtga ttaattaagg atcccccgac ctcgacctct ggctaataaa ggaaatttat
     2221 tttcattgca atagtgtgtt ggaatttttt gtgtctctca ctcggaagga catatgggag
     2281 ggcaaatcat ttggtcgaga tccctcggag atctctagct agaggatcga tccccgcccc
     2341 ggacgaacta aacctgacta cgacatctct gccccttctt cgcggggcag tgcatgtaat
     2401 cccttcagtt ggttggtaca acttgccaac tgggccctgt tccacatgtg acacgggggg
     2461 ggaccaaaca caaaggggtt ctctgactgt agttgacatc cttataaatg gatgtgcaca
     2521 tttgccaaca ctgagtggct ttcatcctgg agcagacttt gcagtctgtg gactgcaaca
     2581 caacattgcc tttatgtgta actcttggct gaagctctta caccaatgct gggggacatg
     2641 tacctcccag gggcccagga agactacggg aggctacacc aacgtcaatc agaggggcct
     2701 gtgtagctac cgataagcgg accctcaaga gggcattagc aatagtgttt ataaggcccc
     2761 cttgttaacc ctaaacgggt agcatatgct tcccgggtag tagtatatac tatccagact
     2821 aaccctaatt caatagcata tgttacccaa cgggaagcat atgctatcga attagggtta
     2881 gtaaaagggt cctaaggaac agcgatatct cccaccccat gagctgtcac ggttttattt
     2941 acatggggtc aggattccac gagggtagtg aaccatttta gtcacaaggg cagtggctga
     3001 agatcaagga gcgggcagtg aactctcctg aatcttcgcc tgcttcttca ttctccttcg
     3061 tttagctaat agaataactg ctgagttgtg aacagtaagg tgtatgtgag gtgctcgaaa
     3121 acaaggtttc aggtgacgcc cccagaataa aatttggacg gggggttcag tggtggcatt
     3181 gtgctatgac accaatataa ccctcacaaa ccccttgggc aataaatact agtgtaggaa
     3241 tgaaacattc tgaatatctt taacaataga aatccatggg gtggggacaa gccgtaaaga
     3301 ctggatgtcc atctcacacg aatttatggc tatgggcaac acataatcct agtgcaatat
     3361 gatactgggg ttattaagat gtgtcccagg cagggaccaa gacaggtgaa ccatgttgtt
     3421 acactctatt tgtaacaagg ggaaagagag tggacgccga cagcagcgga ctccactggt
     3481 tgtctctaac acccccgaaa attaaacggg gctccacgcc aatggggccc ataaacaaag
     3541 acaagtggcc actctttttt ttgaaattgt ggagtggggg cacgcgtcag cccccacacg
     3601 ccgccctgcg gttttggact gtaaaataag ggtgtaataa cttggctgat tgtaaccccg
     3661 ctaaccactg cggtcaaacc acttgcccac aaaaccacta atggcacccc ggggaatacc
     3721 tgcataagta ggtgggcggg ccaagatagg ggcgcgattg ctgcgatctg gaggacaaat
     3781 tacacacact tgcgcctgag cgccaagcac agggttgttg gtcctcatat tcacgaggtc
     3841 gctgagagca cggtgggcta atgttgccat gggtagcata tactacccaa atatctggat
     3901 agcatatgct atcctaatct atatctgggt agcataggct atcctaatct atatctgggt
     3961 agcatatgct atcctaatct atatctgggt agtatatgct atcctaattt atatctgggt
     4021 agcataggct atcctaatct atatctgggt agcatatgct atcctaatct atatctgggt
     4081 agtatatgct atcctaatct gtatccgggt agcatatgct atcctaatag agattagggt
     4141 agtatatgct atcctaattt atatctgggt agcatatact acccaaatat ctggatagca
     4201 tatgctatcc taatctatat ctgggtagca tatgctatcc taatctatat ctgggtagca
     4261 taggctatcc taatctatat ctgggtagca tatgctatcc taatctatat ctgggtagta
     4321 tatgctatcc taatttatat ctgggtagca taggctatcc taatctatat ctgggtagca
     4381 tatgctatcc taatctatat ctgggtagta tatgctatcc taatctgtat ccgggtagca
     4441 tatgctatcc tcatgataag ctgtcaaaca tgagaatttt cttgaagacg aaagggcctc
     4501 gtgatacgcc tatttttata ggttaatgtc atgataataa tggtttctta gacgtcaggt
     4561 ggcacttttc ggggaaatgt gcgcggaacc cctatttgtt tatttttcta aatacattca
     4621 aatatgtatc cgctcatgag acaataaccc tgataaatgc ttcaataata ttgaaaaagg
     4681 aagagtatga gtattcaaca tttccgtgtc gcccttattc ccttttttgc ggcattttgc
     4741 cttcctgttt ttgctcaccc agaaacgctg gtgaaagtaa aagatgctga agatcagttg
     4801 ggtgcacgag tgggttacat cgaactggat ctcaacagcg gtaagatcct tgagagtttt
     4861 cgccccgaag aacgttttcc aatgatgagc acttttaaag ttctgctatg tggcgcggta
     4921 ttatcccgtg ttgacgccgg gcaagagcaa ctcggtcgcc gcatacacta ttctcagaat
     4981 gacttggttg agtactcacc agtcacagaa aagcatctta cggatggcat gacagtaaga
     5041 gaattatgca gtgctgccat aaccatgagt gataacactg cggccaactt acttctgaca
     5101 acgatcggag gaccgaagga gctaaccgct tttttgcaca acatggggga tcatgtaact
     5161 cgccttgatc gttgggaacc ggagctgaat gaagccatac caaacgacga gcgtgacacc
     5221 acgatgcctg cagcaatggc aacaacgttg cgcaaactat taactggcga actacttact
     5281 ctagcttccc ggcaacaatt aatagactgg atggaggcgg ataaagttgc aggaccactt
     5341 ctgcgctcgg cccttccggc tggctggttt attgctgata aatctggagc cggtgagcgt
     5401 gggtctcgcg gtatcattgc agcactgggg ccagatggta agccctcccg tatcgtagtt
     5461 atctacacga cggggagtca ggcaactatg gatgaacgaa atagacagat cgctgagata
     5521 ggtgcctcac tgattaagca ttggtaactg tcagaccaag tttactcata tatactttag
     5581 attgatttaa aacttcattt ttaatttaaa aggatctagg tgaagatcct ttttgataat
     5641 ctcatgacca aaatccctta acgtgagttt tcgttccact gagcgtcaga ccccgtagaa
     5701 aagatcaaag gatcttcttg agatcctttt tttctgcgcg taatctgctg cttgcaaaca
     5761 aaaaaaccac cgctaccagc ggtggtttgt ttgccggatc aagagctacc aactcttttt
     5821 ccgaaggtaa ctggcttcag cagagcgcag ataccaaata ctgttcttct agtgtagccg
     5881 tagttaggcc accacttcaa gaactctgta gcaccgccta catacctcgc tctgctaatc
     5941 ctgttaccag tggctgctgc cagtggcgat aagtcgtgtc ttaccgggtt ggactcaaga
     6001 cgatagttac cggataaggc gcagcggtcg ggctgaacgg ggggttcgtg cacacagccc
     6061 agcttggagc gaacgaccta caccgaactg agatacctac agcgtgagct atgagaaagc
     6121 gccacgcttc ccgaagggag aaaggcggac aggtatccgg taagcggcag ggtcggaaca
     6181 ggagagcgca cgagggagct tccaggggga aacgcctggt atctttatag tcctgtcggg
     6241 tttcgccacc tctgacttga gcgtcgattt ttgtgatgct cgtcaggggg gcggagccta
     6301 tggaaaaacg ccagcaacgc ggccttttta cggttcctgg ccttttgctg gccttttgct
     6361 cacatgttct ttcctgcgtt atcccctgat tctgtggata accgtattac cgcctttgag
     6421 tgagctgata ccgctcgccg cagccgaacg accgagcgca gcgagtcagt gagcgaggaa
     6481 gcggaagagc gcccaatacg caaaccgcct ctccccgcgc gttggccgat tcattaatgc
     6541 agctggcacg acaggtttcc cgactggaaa gcgggcagtg agcgcaacgc aattaatgtg
     6601 agttagctca ctcattaggc accccaggct ttacacttta tgcttccggc tcgtatgttg
     6661 tgtggaattg tgagcggata acaatttcac acaggaaaca gctatgacca tgattacgcc
     6721 aagctctagc tagaggtcga ccaattctca tgtttgacag cttatcatcg cagatccggg
     6781 caacgttgtt gccattgctg caggcgcaga actggtaggt atggaagatc tatacattga
     6841 atcaatattg gcaattagcc atattagtca ttggttatat agcataaatc aatattggct
     6901 attggccatt gcatacgttg tatctatatc ataatatgta catttatatt ggctcatgtc
     6961 caatatgacc gccatgtt
//
